Addgene plasmid #129028: pSpdCas9-hudTET1CD-T2A-mCherry(PX458)
Purpose: inactivated control (targeted DNA demethylation),expression of dCas9-hudTET1CD-T2A-mCherry and cloning backbone for sgRNA
Depositing lab: Julia K Polansky. Publication: Targeted De-Methylation of the FOXP3-TSDR Is Sufficient to Induce Physiological FOXP3 Expression but Not a Functional Treg Phenotype. Kressler C, Gasparoni G, Nordstrom K, Hamo D, Salhab A, Dimitropoulos C, Tierling S, Reinke P, Volk HD, Walter J, Hamann A, Polansky JK. Front Immunol. 2021 Jan 7;11:609891. doi: 10.3389/fimmu.2020.609891. eCollection 2020. PubMed 33488615.
Backbone
  Vector backbone: PX458
  Backbone manufacturer: Feng Zhang (Addgene plasmid # 48138)
  Vector type: Mammalian Expression
Growth in bacteria
  Bacterial resistance: Ampicillin, 100 μg/mL
  Growth temperature: 37°C
  Growth strain: DH5alpha
  Copy number: Unknown
Gene/Insert
  Gene/Insert name: dCas9-hudTET1CD, SgRNA cloning site (alt name: dCas9-hudTET1CD-T2A-mCherry)
  Species: Synthetic
  Mutation: dCas9 (D10A;H840A), catalytic domain huTET1 inactive (H1671Y; D1673A)
  Promoter: CbH (for dCas9-hudTET1CD-T2A-EGFP) U6 (for sgRNA)
  Tag / fusion protein: HA-Tag, NLS (N terminal on insert); T2A-mCherry (C terminal on backbone)
  Cloning method: Restriction Enzyme; 5′ cloning site Unknown (unknown if destroyed); 3′ cloning site Unknown (unknown if destroyed)
  Sequencing primers: 5′ SgRNA-cloning-site: hU6-F (GAGGGCCTATTTCCCATGATT)
Resource information
  A portion of this plasmid was derived from a plasmid made by: mCherry (BbsI removed) from Nicola Patron (Addgene plasmid # 50316); HA tag-NLS-dCas9 from Rudolf Jaenisch (Addgene plasmid # 48223); hudTET1CD from Keith Joung (Addgene plasmid # 49965).
Terms and licenses: Academic/Nonprofit Terms; Industry Terms: Not Available to Industry
Depositor comments: For SgRNA cloning: Caution! BbsI cannot be used for SgRNA cloning in this plasmid, there are BbsI sites in TET1CD. Instead the guide sequence can be cloned into Addgene#48138 and in a second step transferred into this plasmid (for example using PvuI & XbaI). This plasmid was generated by Christopher Kressler.
How to cite: pSpdCas9-hudTET1CD-T2A-mCherry(PX458) was a gift from Julia K Polansky (Addgene plasmid # 129028 ; http://n2t.net/addgene:129028 ; RRID:Addgene_129028)
