[The description below was written by a language model from this plasmid's Addgene catalogue record and pLannotate feature annotations shown in this document.]
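Description:
pSpdCas9-hudTET1CD-T2A-mCherry(PX458) is a mammalian expression plasmid built on the PX458 backbone that serves as the catalytically inactive control for CRISPR-targeted DNA demethylation. It is maintained in E. coli through a high-copy ColE1/pUC-type origin with ampicillin selection (AmpR), and it also carries an f1/M13 phage origin. A single AAV2 ITR left over from the parental backbone is annotated downstream of the expression cassette. With only one ITR annotated, nothing in the record suggests use as an AAV packaging vector.

The main cassette is driven by the CBh promoter (CMV enhancer, chicken β-actin promoter and a hybrid intron) and ends in a bGH polyadenylation signal. It encodes an HA-tagged, NLS-bearing S. pyogenes dCas9 (D10A, H840A) fused to the catalytic domain of human TET1, which carries H1671Y and D1673A mutations that abolish its dioxygenase activity. A T2A peptide listed in the catalogue fields, though not separately annotated, links this fusion to mCherry. The red reporter is therefore released as a separate protein and marks transfected cells. The promoter field mentions EGFP, but the name and both feature tables show mCherry. A separate human U6 promoter followed by the gRNA scaffold provides the sgRNA expression unit.

Paired with its active TET1 counterpart, the construct helps distinguish effects of enzymatic demethylation from those of dCas9 binding alone; the associated study targeted the FOXP3 TSDR. The depositor warns that BbsI cannot be used for guide insertion because TET1CD contains BbsI sites, so guides are first cloned into the parental PX458 and then transferred. The depositor and NGS sequences differ slightly in length (11,404 versus 11,348 nt) but show the same feature layout.
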