Features (pLannotate 1.2.2; 21 found; start..end, strand, type, name):
      1..241     +  promoter       U6 promoter: RNA polymerase III promoter for human U6 snRNA
    268..343     +  misc_RNA       gRNA scaffold: guide RNA scaffold for the Streptococcus pyogenes CRISPR/Cas9 system
    350..393     +  misc_RNA       gRNA scaffold (fragment): guide RNA scaffold for the Streptococcus pyogenes CRISPR/Cas9 system
    440..725     +  enhancer       CMV enhancer: human cytomegalovirus immediate early enhancer; contains an 18-bp deletion relative to the standard CMV enhancer
    727..1004    +  promoter       chicken β-actin promoter: No description available
   1005..1233    +  intron         hybrid intron: hybrid between chicken β-actin (CBA) and minute virus of mice (MMV) introns (Gray et al., 2011)
   1254..1281    +  CDS            3xHA (fragment): three tandem HA epitope tags
   1314..5414    +  CDS            Cas9: Cas9 (Csn1) endonuclease from the Streptococcus pyogenes Type II CRISPR/Cas system generates RNA-guided double strand breaks in DNA
   5415..5448    +  CDS            nucleoplasmin NLS (fragment): bipartite nuclear localization signal from nucleoplasmin
   5460..7613    +  CDS            TET1 (fragment): TET1_HUMAN - Also known as CXXC6, KIAA1676, LCX. Experimental evidence at protein level: Swiss-Prot protein existence level 1. Dioxygenase that catalyzes the conversion of the modified genomic base 5-methylcytosine (5mC) into 5-hydroxymethylcytosine (5hmC) and plays a key role in active DNA demethylation. Also mediates subsequent conversion of 5hmC into 5-formylcytosine (5fC), and conversion of 5fC to 5-carboxylcytosine (5caC). Conversion of 5mC into 5hmC, 5fC and 5caC probably constitutes the first step in cytosine demethylation. Methylation at the C5 position of cytosine bases is an epigenet
   7616..7640    +  CDS            nucleoplasmin NLS (fragment): bipartite nuclear localization signal from nucleoplasmin
   7710..8416    +  CDS            mCherry (fragment): monomeric derivative of DsRed fluorescent protein (Shaner et al., 2004) mammalian codon-optimized
   8451..8562    +  polyA_signal   bGH poly(A) signal: bovine growth hormone polyadenylation signal
   8667..8807    +  repeat_region  AAV2 ITR: inverted terminal repeat of adeno-associated virus serotype 2 inverted
   8812..8863    -  misc_feature   bom (fragment): basis of mobility region from pBR322
   8882..9262    +  rep_origin     M13 ori (sequence partly withheld): M13 bacteriophage origin of replication; arrow indicates direction of (+) strand synthesis
   9338..9387    -  misc_feature   bom (fragment): basis of mobility region from pBR322
   9489..9524    -  CDS            rop (fragment): Rop protein, which maintains plasmids at low copy number; rop
   9619..9723    +  promoter       AmpR promoter: bla
   9724..10584   +  CDS            AmpR: β-lactamase; bla; confers resistance to ampicillin, carbenicillin, and related antibiotics
  10755..11343   +  rep_origin     ori: high-copy-number ColE1/pMB1/pBR322/pUC origin of replication
>Addgene plasmid #129028 | pSpdCas9-hudTET1CD-T2A-mCherry(PX458) | depositor full sequence | sequence record 247374 | pSpdCas9-hudTET1CD-T2A-mCherry(PX458) sequence 11404 bps
GAGGGCCTATTTCCCATGATTCCTTCATATTTGCATATACGATACAAGGCTGTTAGAGAGATAATTGGAA
TTAATTTGACTGTAAACACAAAGATATTAGTACAAAATACGTGACGTAGAAAGTAATAATTTCTTGGGTA
GTTTGCAGTTTTAAAATTATGTTTTAAAATGGACTATCATATGCTTACCGTAACTTGAAAGTATTTCGAT
TTCTTGGCTTTATATATCTTGTGGAAAGGACGAAACACCGGGTCTTCGAGAAGACCTGTTTTAGAGCTAG
AAATAGCAAGTTAAAATAAGGCTAGTCCGTTATCAACTTGAAAAAGTGGCACCGAGTCGGTGCTTTTTTG
TTTTAGAGCTAGAAATAGCAAGTTAAAATAAGGCTAGTCCGTTTTTAGCGCGTGCGCCAATTCTGCAGAC
AAATGGCTCTAGAGGTACCCGTTACATAACTTACGGTAAATGGCCCGCCTGGCTGACCGCCCAACGACCC
CCGCCCATTGACGTCAATAGTAACGCCAATAGGGACTTTCCATTGACGTCAATGGGTGGAGTATTTACGG
TAAACTGCCCACTTGGCAGTACATCAAGTGTATCATATGCCAAGTACGCCCCCTATTGACGTCAATGACG
GTAAATGGCCCGCCTGGCATTGTGCCCAGTACATGACCTTATGGGACTTTCCTACTTGGCAGTACATCTA
CGTATTAGTCATCGCTATTACCATGGTCGAGGTGAGCCCCACGTTCTGCTTCACTCTCCCCATCTCCCCC
CCCTCCCCACCCCCAATTTTGTATTTATTTATTTTTTAATTATTTTGTGCAGCGATGGGGGCGGGGGGGG
GGGGGGGGCGCGCGCCAGGCGGGGCGGGGCGGGGCGAGGGGCGGGGCGGGGCGAGGCGGAGAGGTGCGGC
GGCAGCCAATCAGAGCGGCGCGCTCCGAAAGTTTCCTTTTATGGCGAGGCGGCGGCGGCGGCGGCCCTAT
AAAAAGCGAAGCGCGCGGCGGGCGGGAGTCGCTGCGACGCTGCCTTCGCCCCGTGCCCCGCTCCGCCGCC
GCCTCGCGCCGCCCGCCCCGGCTCTGACTGACCGCGTTACTCCCACAGGTGAGCGGGCGGGACGGCCCTT
CTCCTCCGGGCTGTAATTAGCTGAGCAAGAGGTAAGGGTTTAAGGGATGGTTGGTTGGTGGGGTATTAAT
GTTTAATTACCTGGAGCACCTGCCTGAAATCACTTTTTTTCAGGTTGGACCGGTGCCACCATGTACCCAT
ACGATGTTCCAGATTACGCTTCGCCGAAGAAAAAGCGCAAGGTCGAAGCGTCCGACAAGAAGTACAGCAT
CGGCCTGGCCATCGGCACCAACTCTGTGGGCTGGGCCGTGATCACCGACGAGTACAAGGTGCCCAGCAAG
AAATTCAAGGTGCTGGGCAACACCGACCGGCACAGCATCAAGAAGAACCTGATCGGAGCCCTGCTGTTCG
ACAGCGGCGAAACAGCCGAGGCCACCCGGCTGAAGAGAACCGCCAGAAGAAGATACACCAGACGGAAGAA
CCGGATCTGCTATCTGCAAGAGATCTTCAGCAACGAGATGGCCAAGGTGGACGACAGCTTCTTCCACAGA
CTGGAAGAGTCCTTCCTGGTGGAAGAGGATAAGAAGCACGAGCGGCACCCCATCTTCGGCAACATCGTGG
ACGAGGTGGCCTACCACGAGAAGTACCCCACCATCTACCACCTGAGAAAGAAACTGGTGGACAGCACCGA
CAAGGCCGACCTGCGGCTGATCTATCTGGCCCTGGCCCACATGATCAAGTTCCGGGGCCACTTCCTGATC
GAGGGCGACCTGAACCCCGACAACAGCGACGTGGACAAGCTGTTCATCCAGCTGGTGCAGACCTACAACC
AGCTGTTCGAGGAAAACCCCATCAACGCCAGCGGCGTGGACGCCAAGGCCATCCTGTCTGCCAGACTGAG
CAAGAGCAGACGGCTGGAAAATCTGATCGCCCAGCTGCCCGGCGAGAAGAAGAATGGCCTGTTCGGCAAC
CTGATTGCCCTGAGCCTGGGCCTGACCCCCAACTTCAAGAGCAACTTCGACCTGGCCGAGGATGCCAAAC
TGCAGCTGAGCAAGGACACCTACGACGACGACCTGGACAACCTGCTGGCCCAGATCGGCGACCAGTACGC
CGACCTGTTTCTGGCCGCCAAGAACCTGTCCGACGCCATCCTGCTGAGCGACATCCTGAGAGTGAACACC
GAGATCACCAAGGCCCCCCTGAGCGCCTCTATGATCAAGAGATACGACGAGCACCACCAGGACCTGACCC
TGCTGAAAGCTCTCGTGCGGCAGCAGCTGCCTGAGAAGTACAAAGAGATTTTCTTCGACCAGAGCAAGAA
CGGCTACGCCGGCTACATTGACGGCGGAGCCAGCCAGGAAGAGTTCTACAAGTTCATCAAGCCCATCCTG
GAAAAGATGGACGGCACCGAGGAACTGCTCGTGAAGCTGAACAGAGAGGACCTGCTGCGGAAGCAGCGGA
CCTTCGACAACGGCAGCATCCCCCACCAGATCCACCTGGGAGAGCTGCACGCCATTCTGCGGCGGCAGGA
AGATTTTTACCCATTCCTGAAGGACAACCGGGAAAAGATCGAGAAGATCCTGACCTTCCGCATCCCCTAC
TACGTGGGCCCTCTGGCCAGGGGAAACAGCAGATTCGCCTGGATGACCAGAAAGAGCGAGGAAACCATCA
CCCCCTGGAACTTCGAGGAAGTGGTGGACAAGGGCGCTTCCGCCCAGAGCTTCATCGAGCGGATGACCAA
CTTCGATAAGAACCTGCCCAACGAGAAGGTGCTGCCCAAGCACAGCCTGCTGTACGAGTACTTCACCGTG
TATAACGAGCTGACCAAAGTGAAATACGTGACCGAGGGAATGAGAAAGCCCGCCTTCCTGAGCGGCGAGC
AGAAAAAGGCCATCGTGGACCTGCTGTTCAAGACCAACCGGAAAGTGACCGTGAAGCAGCTGAAAGAGGA
CTACTTCAAGAAAATCGAGTGCTTCGACTCCGTGGAAATCTCCGGCGTGGAAGATCGGTTCAACGCCTCC
CTGGGCACATACCACGATCTGCTGAAAATTATCAAGGACAAGGACTTCCTGGACAATGAGGAAAACGAGG
ACATTCTGGAAGATATCGTGCTGACCCTGACACTGTTTGAGGACAGAGAGATGATCGAGGAACGGCTGAA
AACCTATGCCCACCTGTTCGACGACAAAGTGATGAAGCAGCTGAAGCGGCGGAGATACACCGGCTGGGGC
AGGCTGAGCCGGAAGCTGATCAACGGCATCCGGGACAAGCAGTCCGGCAAGACAATCCTGGATTTCCTGA
AGTCCGACGGCTTCGCCAACAGAAACTTCATGCAGCTGATCCACGACGACAGCCTGACCTTTAAAGAGGA
CATCCAGAAAGCCCAGGTGTCCGGCCAGGGCGATAGCCTGCACGAGCACATTGCCAATCTGGCCGGCAGC
CCCGCCATTAAGAAGGGCATCCTGCAGACAGTGAAGGTGGTGGACGAGCTCGTGAAAGTGATGGGCCGGC
ACAAGCCCGAGAACATCGTGATCGAAATGGCCAGAGAGAACCAGACCACCCAGAAGGGACAGAAGAACAG
CCGCGAGAGAATGAAGCGGATCGAAGAGGGCATCAAAGAGCTGGGCAGCCAGATCCTGAAAGAACACCCC
GTGGAAAACACCCAGCTGCAGAACGAGAAGCTGTACCTGTACTACCTGCAGAATGGGCGGGATATGTACG
TGGACCAGGAACTGGACATCAACCGGCTGTCCGACTACGATGTGGACGCCATCGTGCCTCAGAGCTTTCT
GAAGGACGACTCCATCGACAACAAGGTGCTGACCAGAAGCGACAAGAACCGGGGCAAGAGCGACAACGTG
CCCTCCGAAGAGGTCGTGAAGAAGATGAAGAACTACTGGCGGCAGCTGCTGAACGCCAAGCTGATTACCC
AGAGAAAGTTCGACAATCTGACCAAGGCCGAGAGAGGCGGCCTGAGCGAACTGGATAAGGCCGGCTTCAT
CAAGAGACAGCTGGTGGAAACCCGGCAGATCACAAAGCACGTGGCACAGATCCTGGACTCCCGGATGAAC
ACTAAGTACGACGAGAATGACAAGCTGATCCGGGAAGTGAAAGTGATCACCCTGAAGTCCAAGCTGGTGT
CCGATTTCCGGAAGGATTTCCAGTTTTACAAAGTGCGCGAGATCAACAACTACCACCACGCCCACGACGC
CTACCTGAACGCCGTCGTGGGAACCGCCCTGATCAAAAAGTACCCTAAGCTGGAAAGCGAGTTCGTGTAC
GGCGACTACAAGGTGTACGACGTGCGGAAGATGATCGCCAAGAGCGAGCAGGAAATCGGCAAGGCTACCG
CCAAGTACTTCTTCTACAGCAACATCATGAACTTTTTCAAGACCGAGATTACCCTGGCCAACGGCGAGAT
CCGGAAGCGGCCTCTGATCGAGACAAACGGCGAAACCGGGGAGATCGTGTGGGATAAGGGCCGGGATTTT
GCCACCGTGCGGAAAGTGCTGAGCATGCCCCAAGTGAATATCGTGAAAAAGACCGAGGTGCAGACAGGCG
GCTTCAGCAAAGAGTCTATCCTGCCCAAGAGGAACAGCGATAAGCTGATCGCCAGAAAGAAGGACTGGGA
CCCTAAGAAGTACGGCGGCTTCGACAGCCCCACCGTGGCCTATTCTGTGCTGGTGGTGGCCAAAGTGGAA
AAGGGCAAGTCCAAGAAACTGAAGAGTGTGAAAGAGCTGCTGGGGATCACCATCATGGAAAGAAGCAGCT
TCGAGAAGAATCCCATCGACTTTCTGGAAGCCAAGGGCTACAAAGAAGTGAAAAAGGACCTGATCATCAA
GCTGCCTAAGTACTCCCTGTTCGAGCTGGAAAACGGCCGGAAGAGAATGCTGGCCTCTGCCGGCGAACTG
CAGAAGGGAAACGAACTGGCCCTGCCCTCCAAATATGTGAACTTCCTGTACCTGGCCAGCCACTATGAGA
AGCTGAAGGGCTCCCCCGAGGATAATGAGCAGAAACAGCTGTTTGTGGAACAGCACAAGCACTACCTGGA
CGAGATCATCGAGCAGATCAGCGAGTTCTCCAAGAGAGTGATCCTGGCCGACGCTAATCTGGACAAAGTG
CTGTCCGCCTACAACAAGCACCGGGATAAGCCCATCAGAGAGCAGGCCGAGAATATCATCCACCTGTTTA
CCCTGACCAATCTGGGAGCCCCTGCCGCCTTCAAGTACTTTGACACCACCATCGACCGGAAGAGGTACAC
CAGCACCAAAGAGGTGCTGGACGCCACCCTGATCCACCAGAGCATCACCGGCCTGTACGAGACACGGATC
GACCTGTCTCAGCTGGGAGGCGACAAAAGGCCGGCGGCCACGAAAAAGGCCGGCCAGGGAGGAGGATCCC
TGCCCACCTGCAGCTGTCTTGATCGAGTTATACAAAAAGACAAAGGCCCATATTATACACACCTTGGGGC
AGGACCAAGTGTTGCTGCTGTCAGGGAAATCATGGAGAATAGGTATGGTCAAAAAGGAAACGCAATAAGG
ATAGAAATAGTAGTGTACACCGGTAAAGAAGGGAAAAGCTCTCATGGGTGTCCAATTGCTAAGTGGGTTT
TAAGAAGAAGCAGTGATGAAGAAAAAGTTCTTTGTTTGGTCCGGCAGCGTACAGGCCACCACTGTCCAAC
TGCTGTGATGGTGGTGCTCATCATGGTGTGGGATGGCATCCCTCTTCCAATGGCCGACCGGCTATACACA
GAGCTCACAGAGAATCTAAAGTCATACAATGGGCACCCTACCGACAGAAGATGCACCCTCAATGAAAATC
GTACCTGTACATGTCAAGGAATTGATCCAGAGACTTGTGGAGCTTCATTCTCTTTTGGCTGTTCATGGAG
TATGTACTTTAATGGCTGTAAGTTTGGTAGAAGCCCAAGCCCCAGAAGATTTAGAATTGATCCAAGCTCT
CCCTTACATGAAAAAAACCTTGAAGATAACTTACAGAGTTTGGCTACACGATTAGCTCCAATTTATAAGC
AGTATGCTCCAGTAGCTTACCAAAATCAGGTGGAATATGAAAATGTTGCCCGAGAATGTCGGCTTGGCAG
CAAGGAAGGTCGACCCTTCTCTGGGGTCACTGCTTGCCTGGACTTCTGTGCTCATCCCTACAGGGCCATT
CACAACATGAATAATGGAAGCACTGTGGTTTGTACCTTAACTCGAGAAGATAACCGCTCTTTGGGTGTTA
TTCCTCAAGATGAGCAGCTCCATGTGCTACCTCTTTATAAGCTTTCAGACACAGATGAGTTTGGCTCCAA
GGAAGGAATGGAAGCCAAGATCAAATCTGGGGCCATCGAGGTCCTGGCACCCCGCCGCAAAAAAAGAACG
TGTTTCACTCAGCCTGTTCCCCGTTCTGGAAAGAAGAGGGCTGCGATGATGACAGAGGTTCTTGCACATA
AGATAAGGGCAGTGGAAAAGAAACCTATTCCCCGAATCAAGCGGAAGAATAACTCAACAACAACAAACAA
CAGTAAGCCTTCGTCACTGCCAACCTTAGGGAGTAACACTGAGACCGTGCAACCTGAAGTAAAAAGTGAA
ACCGAACCCCATTTTATCTTAAAAAGTTCAGACAACACTAAAACTTATTCGCTGATGCCATCCGCTCCTC
ACCCAGTGAAAGAGGCATCTCCAGGCTTCTCCTGGTCCCCGAAGACTGCTTCAGCCACACCAGCTCCACT
GAAGAATGACGCAACAGCCTCATGCGGGTTTTCAGAAAGAAGCAGCACTCCCCACTGTACGATGCCTTCG
GGAAGACTCAGTGGTGCCAATGCTGCAGCTGCTGATGGCCCTGGCATTTCACAGCTTGGCGAAGTGGCTC
CTCTCCCCACCCTGTCTGCTCCTGTGATGGAGCCCCTCATTAATTCTGAGCCTTCCACTGGTGTGACTGA
GCCGCTAACGCCTCATCAGCCAAACCACCAGCCCTCCTTCCTCACCTCTCCTCAAGACCTTGCCTCTTCT
CCAATGGAAGAAGATGAGCAGCATTCTGAAGCAGATGAGCCTCCATCAGACGAACCCCTATCTGATGACC
CCCTGTCACCTGCTGAGGAGAAATTGCCCCACATTGATGAGTATTGGTCAGACAGTGAGCACATCTTTTT
GGATGCAAATATTGGTGGGGTGGCCATCGCACCTGCTCACGGCTCGGTTTTGATTGAGTGTGCCCGGCGA
GAGCTGCACGCTACCACTCCTGTTGAGCACCCCAACCGTAATCATCCAACCCGCCTCTCCCTTGTCTTTT
ACCAGCACAAAAACCTAAATAAGCCCCAACATGGTTTTGAACTAAACAAGATTAAGTTTGAGGCTAAAGA
AGCTAAGAATAAGAAAATGAAGGCCTCAGAGCAAAAAGACCAGGCAGCTAATGAAGGTCCAGAACAGTCC
TCTGAAGTAAATGAATTGAACCAAATTCCTTCTCATAAAGCATTAACATTAACCCATGACAATGTTGTCA
CCGTGTCCCCTTATGCTCTCACACACGTTGCGGGGCCCTATAACCATTGGGTCATGGCCGGCCAGGCAAA
AAAGAAAAAGGAATTCGGCAGTGGAGAGGGCAGAGGAAGTCTGCTAACATGCGGTGACGTCGAGGAGAAT
CCTGGCCCAGTGAGCAAGGGCGAGGAGGATAACATGGCCATCATCAAGGAGTTCATGCGCTTCAAGGTGC
ACATGGAGGGCTCCGTGAACGGCCACGAGTTCGAGATCGAGGGCGAGGGCGAGGGCCGCCCCTACGAGGG
CACCCAGACCGCCAAGCTGAAGGTGACCAAGGGTGGCCCCCTGCCCTTCGCCTGGGACATCCTGTCCCCT
CAGTTCATGTACGGCTCCAAGGCCTACGTGAAGCACCCCGCCGACATCCCCGACTACTTGAAGCTGTCCT
TCCCCGAGGGCTTCAAGTGGGAGCGCGTGATGAACTTCGAGGACGGCGGCGTGGTGACCGTGACCCAGGA
CTCCTCCCTGCAGGACGGCGAGTTCATCTACAAGGTGAAGCTGCGCGGCACCAACTTCCCCTCCGACGGC
CCCGTAATGCAGAAGAAAACCATGGGCTGGGAGGCCTCCTCCGAGCGGATGTACCCCGAGGACGGCGCCC
TGAAGGGCGAGATCAAGCAGAGGCTGAAGCTGAAGGACGGCGGCCACTACGACGCTGAGGTCAAGACCAC
CTACAAGGCCAAGAAGCCCGTGCAGCTGCCCGGCGCCTACAACGTCAACATCAAGTTGGACATCACCTCC
CACAACGAGGACTACACCATCGTGGAACAGTACGAACGCGCCGAGGGCCGCCACTCCACCGGCGGCATGG
ACGAGCTGTACAAGTAAGAATTCTAACTAGAGCTCGCTGATCAGCCTCGACTGTGCCTTCTAGTTGCCAG
CCATCTGTTGTTTGCCCCTCCCCCGTGCCTTCCTTGACCCTGGAAGGTGCCACTCCCACTGTCCTTTCCT
AATAAAATGAGGAAATTGCATCGCATTGTCTGAGTAGGTGTCATTCTATTCTGGGGGGTGGGGTGGGGCA
GGACAGCAAGGGGGAGGATTGGGAAGAGAATAGCAGGCATGCTGGGGAGCGGCCGCAGGAACCCCTAGTG
ATGGAGTTGGCCACTCCCTCTCTGCGCGCTCGCTCGCTCACTGAGGCCGGGCGACCAAAGGTCGCCCGAC
GCCCGGGCTTTGCCCGGGCGGCCTCAGTGAGCGAGCGAGCGCGCAGCTGCCTGCAGGGGCGCCTGATGCG
GTATTTTCTCCTTACGCATCTGTGCGGTATTTCACACCGCATA
[142 nt withheld, positions 8864-9005]
C
[141 nt withheld, positions 9007-9147]
CCTTTGACGTTGGAGTCCACGTTCTTT
[37 nt withheld, positions 9175-9211]
ACCCTATCTCGGGCTATTCTTTTGATTTATAAGGGATTTTGCCGATTTCGGCCTATTGGTTAAAAAATGA
GCTGATTTAACAAAAATTTAACGCGAATTTTAACAAAATATTAACGTTTACAATTTTATGGTGCACTCTC
AGTACAATCTGCTCTGATGCCGCATAGTTAAGCCAGCCCCGACACCCGCCAACACCCGCTGACGCGCCCT
GACGGGCTTGTCTGCTCCCGGCATCCGCTTACAGACAAGCTGTGACCGTCTCCGGGAGCTGCATGTGTCA
GAGGTTTTCACCGTCATCACCGAAACGCGCGAGACGAAAGGGCCTCGTGATACGCCTATTTTTATAGGTT
AATGTCATGATAATAATGGTTTCTTAGACGTCAGGTGGCACTTTTCGGGGAAATGTGCGCGGAACCCCTA
TTTGTTTATTTTTCTAAATACATTCAAATATGTATCCGCTCATGAGACAATAACCCTGATAAATGCTTCA
ATAATATTGAAAAAGGAAGAGTATGAGTATTCAACATTTCCGTGTCGCCCTTATTCCCTTTTTTGCGGCA
TTTTGCCTTCCTGTTTTTGCTCACCCAGAAACGCTGGTGAAAGTAAAAGATGCTGAAGATCAGTTGGGTG
CACGAGTGGGTTACATCGAACTGGATCTCAACAGCGGTAAGATCCTTGAGAGTTTTCGCCCCGAAGAACG
TTTTCCAATGATGAGCACTTTTAAAGTTCTGCTATGTGGCGCGGTATTATCCCGTATTGACGCCGGGCAA
GAGCAACTCGGTCGCCGCATACACTATTCTCAGAATGACTTGGTTGAGTACTCACCAGTCACAGAAAAGC
ATCTTACGGATGGCATGACAGTAAGAGAATTATGCAGTGCTGCCATAACCATGAGTGATAACACTGCGGC
CAACTTACTTCTGACAACGATCGGAGGACCGAAGGAGCTAACCGCTTTTTTGCACAACATGGGGGATCAT
GTAACTCGCCTTGATCGTTGGGAACCGGAGCTGAATGAAGCCATACCAAACGACGAGCGTGACACCACGA
TGCCTGTAGCAATGGCAACAACGTTGCGCAAACTATTAACTGGCGAACTACTTACTCTAGCTTCCCGGCA
ACAATTAATAGACTGGATGGAGGCGGATAAAGTTGCAGGACCACTTCTGCGCTCGGCCCTTCCGGCTGGC
TGGTTTATTGCTGATAAATCTGGAGCCGGTGAGCGTGGAAGCCGCGGTATCATTGCAGCACTGGGGCCAG
ATGGTAAGCCCTCCCGTATCGTAGTTATCTACACGACGGGGAGTCAGGCAACTATGGATGAACGAAATAG
ACAGATCGCTGAGATAGGTGCCTCACTGATTAAGCATTGGTAACTGTCAGACCAAGTTTACTCATATATA
CTTTAGATTGATTTAAAACTTCATTTTTAATTTAAAAGGATCTAGGTGAAGATCCTTTTTGATAATCTCA
TGACCAAAATCCCTTAACGTGAGTTTTCGTTCCACTGAGCGTCAGACCCCGTAGAAAAGATCAAAGGATC
TTCTTGAGATCCTTTTTTTCTGCGCGTAATCTGCTGCTTGCAAACAAAAAAACCACCGCTACCAGCGGTG
GTTTGTTTGCCGGATCAAGAGCTACCAACTCTTTTTCCGAAGGTAACTGGCTTCAGCAGAGCGCAGATAC
CAAATACTGTCCTTCTAGTGTAGCCGTAGTTAGGCCACCACTTCAAGAACTCTGTAGCACCGCCTACATA
CCTCGCTCTGCTAATCCTGTTACCAGTGGCTGCTGCCAGTGGCGATAAGTCGTGTCTTACCGGGTTGGAC
TCAAGACGATAGTTACCGGATAAGGCGCAGCGGTCGGGCTGAACGGGGGGTTCGTGCACACAGCCCAGCT
TGGAGCGAACGACCTACACCGAACTGAGATACCTACAGCGTGAGCTATGAGAAAGCGCCACGCTTCCCGA
AGGGAGAAAGGCGGACAGGTATCCGGTAAGCGGCAGGGTCGGAACAGGAGAGCGCACGAGGGAGCTTCCA
GGGGGAAACGCCTGGTATCTTTATAGTCCTGTCGGGTTTCGCCACCTCTGACTTGAGCGTCGATTTTTGT
GATGCTCGTCAGGGGGGCGGAGCCTATGGAAAAACGCCAGCAACGCGGCCTTTTTACGGTTCCTGGCCTT
TTGCTGGCCTTTTGCTCACATGT
