Features (pLannotate 1.2.2; 22 found; start..end, strand, type, name):
    112..339     +  intron         hybrid intron: hybrid between chicken β-actin (CBA) and minute virus of mice (MMV) introns (Gray et al., 2011)
    360..387     +  CDS            3xHA (fragment): three tandem HA epitope tags
    420..4520    +  CDS            Cas9: Cas9 (Csn1) endonuclease from the Streptococcus pyogenes Type II CRISPR/Cas system generates RNA-guided double strand breaks in DNA
   4521..4554    +  CDS            nucleoplasmin NLS (fragment): bipartite nuclear localization signal from nucleoplasmin
   4566..6719    +  CDS            TET1 (fragment): TET1_HUMAN - Also known as CXXC6, KIAA1676, LCX. Experimental evidence at protein level: Swiss-Prot protein existence level 1. Dioxygenase that catalyzes the conversion of the modified genomic base 5-methylcytosine (5mC) into 5-hydroxymethylcytosine (5hmC) and plays a key role in active DNA demethylation. Also mediates subsequent conversion of 5hmC into 5-formylcytosine (5fC), and conversion of 5fC to 5-carboxylcytosine (5caC). Conversion of 5mC into 5hmC, 5fC and 5caC probably constitutes the first step in cytosine demethylation. Methylation at the C5 position of cytosine bases is an epigenet
   6722..6746    +  CDS            nucleoplasmin NLS (fragment): bipartite nuclear localization signal from nucleoplasmin
   6816..7522    +  CDS            mCherry (fragment): monomeric derivative of DsRed fluorescent protein (Shaner et al., 2004) mammalian codon-optimized
   7557..7668    +  polyA_signal   bGH poly(A) signal: bovine growth hormone polyadenylation signal
   7773..7913    +  repeat_region  AAV2 ITR: inverted terminal repeat of adeno-associated virus serotype 2 inverted
   7918..7969    -  misc_feature   bom (fragment): basis of mobility region from pBR322
   7988..8443    +  rep_origin     f1 ori (sequence partly withheld): f1 bacteriophage origin of replication; arrow indicates direction of (+) strand synthesis
   8444..8493    -  misc_feature   bom (fragment): basis of mobility region from pBR322
   8595..8630    -  CDS            rop (fragment): Rop protein, which maintains plasmids at low copy number; rop
   8725..8829    +  promoter       AmpR promoter: bla
   8830..9690    +  CDS            AmpR: β-lactamase; bla; confers resistance to ampicillin, carbenicillin, and related antibiotics
   9861..10449   +  rep_origin     ori: high-copy-number ColE1/pMB1/pBR322/pUC origin of replication
  10511..10751   +  promoter       U6 promoter: RNA polymerase III promoter for human U6 snRNA
  10778..10853   +  misc_RNA       gRNA scaffold: guide RNA scaffold for the Streptococcus pyogenes CRISPR/Cas9 system
  10860..10903   +  misc_RNA       gRNA scaffold (fragment): guide RNA scaffold for the Streptococcus pyogenes CRISPR/Cas9 system
  10950..11235   +  enhancer       CMV enhancer: human cytomegalovirus immediate early enhancer; contains an 18-bp deletion relative to the standard CMV enhancer
  11237..11348   +  promoter       chicken β-actin promoter (fragment): contains a 21-bp deletion relative to the standard chicken β-actin promoter
  11338..111     +  promoter       chicken β-actin promoter (fragment) (across the origin): contains a 21-bp deletion relative to the standard chicken β-actin promoter
>Addgene plasmid #129028 | pSpdCas9-hudTET1CD-T2A-mCherry(PX458) | addgene full sequence | sequence record 256131 | Addgene NGS Result
AGGCGGAGAGGTGCGGCGGCAGCCAATCAGAGCGGCGCGCTCCGAAAGTTTCCTTTTATGGCGAGGCGGC
GGCGGCGGCGGCCCTATAAAAAGCGAAGCGCGCGGCGGGCGGGAGTCGCTGCGCGCTGCCTTCGCCCCGT
GCCCCGCTCCGCCGCCGCCTCGCGCCGCCCGCCCCGGCTCTGACTGACCGCGTTACTCCCACAGGTGAGC
GGGCGGGACGGCCCTTCTCCTCCGGGCTGTAATTAGCTGAGCAAGAGGTAAGGGTTTAAGGGATGGTTGG
TTGGTGGGGTATTAATGTTTAATTACCTGGAGCACCTGCCTGAAATCACTTTTTTTCAGGTTGGACCGGT
GCCACCATGTACCCATACGATGTTCCAGATTACGCTTCGCCGAAGAAAAAGCGCAAGGTCGAAGCGTCCG
ACAAGAAGTACAGCATCGGCCTGGCCATCGGCACCAACTCTGTGGGCTGGGCCGTGATCACCGACGAGTA
CAAGGTGCCCAGCAAGAAATTCAAGGTGCTGGGCAACACCGACCGGCACAGCATCAAGAAGAACCTGATC
GGAGCCCTGCTGTTCGACAGCGGCGAAACAGCCGAGGCCACCCGGCTGAAGAGAACCGCCAGAAGAAGAT
ACACCAGACGGAAGAACCGGATCTGCTATCTGCAAGAGATCTTCAGCAACGAGATGGCCAAGGTGGACGA
CAGCTTCTTCCACAGACTGGAAGAGTCCTTCCTGGTGGAAGAGGATAAGAAGCACGAGCGGCACCCCATC
TTCGGCAACATCGTGGACGAGGTGGCCTACCACGAGAAGTACCCCACCATCTACCACCTGAGAAAGAAAC
TGGTGGACAGCACCGACAAGGCCGACCTGCGGCTGATCTATCTGGCCCTGGCCCACATGATCAAGTTCCG
GGGCCACTTCCTGATCGAGGGCGACCTGAACCCCGACAACAGCGACGTGGACAAGCTGTTCATCCAGCTG
GTGCAGACCTACAACCAGCTGTTCGAGGAAAACCCCATCAACGCCAGCGGCGTGGACGCCAAGGCCATCC
TGTCTGCCAGACTGAGCAAGAGCAGACGGCTGGAAAATCTGATCGCCCAGCTGCCCGGCGAGAAGAAGAA
TGGCCTGTTCGGCAACCTGATTGCCCTGAGCCTGGGCCTGACCCCCAACTTCAAGAGCAACTTCGACCTG
GCCGAGGATGCCAAACTGCAGCTGAGCAAGGACACCTACGACGACGACCTGGACAACCTGCTGGCCCAGA
TCGGCGACCAGTACGCCGACCTGTTTCTGGCCGCCAAGAACCTGTCCGACGCCATCCTGCTGAGCGACAT
CCTGAGAGTGAACACCGAGATCACCAAGGCCCCCCTGAGCGCCTCTATGATCAAGAGATACGACGAGCAC
CACCAGGACCTGACCCTGCTGAAAGCTCTCGTGCGGCAGCAGCTGCCTGAGAAGTACAAAGAGATTTTCT
TCGACCAGAGCAAGAACGGCTACGCCGGCTACATTGACGGCGGAGCCAGCCAGGAAGAGTTCTACAAGTT
CATCAAGCCCATCCTGGAAAAGATGGACGGCACCGAGGAACTGCTCGTGAAGCTGAACAGAGAGGACCTG
CTGCGGAAGCAGCGGACCTTCGACAACGGCAGCATCCCCCACCAGATCCACCTGGGAGAGCTGCACGCCA
TTCTGCGGCGGCAGGAAGATTTTTACCCATTCCTGAAGGACAACCGGGAAAAGATCGAGAAGATCCTGAC
CTTCCGCATCCCCTACTACGTGGGCCCTCTGGCCAGGGGAAACAGCAGATTCGCCTGGATGACCAGAAAG
AGCGAGGAAACCATCACCCCCTGGAACTTCGAGGAAGTGGTGGACAAGGGCGCTTCCGCCCAGAGCTTCA
TCGAGCGGATGACCAACTTCGATAAGAACCTGCCCAACGAGAAGGTGCTGCCCAAGCACAGCCTGCTGTA
CGAGTACTTCACCGTGTATAACGAGCTGACCAAAGTGAAATACGTGACCGAGGGAATGAGAAAGCCCGCC
TTCCTGAGCGGCGAGCAGAAAAAGGCCATCGTGGACCTGCTGTTCAAGACCAACCGGAAAGTGACCGTGA
AGCAGCTGAAAGAGGACTACTTCAAGAAAATCGAGTGCTTCGACTCCGTGGAAATCTCCGGCGTGGAAGA
TCGGTTCAACGCCTCCCTGGGCACATACCACGATCTGCTGAAAATTATCAAGGACAAGGACTTCCTGGAC
AATGAGGAAAACGAGGACATTCTGGAAGATATCGTGCTGACCCTGACACTGTTTGAGGACAGAGAGATGA
TCGAGGAACGGCTGAAAACCTATGCCCACCTGTTCGACGACAAAGTGATGAAGCAGCTGAAGCGGCGGAG
ATACACCGGCTGGGGCAGGCTGAGCCGGAAGCTGATCAACGGCATCCGGGACAAGCAGTCCGGCAAGACA
ATCCTGGATTTCCTGAAGTCCGACGGCTTCGCCAACAGAAACTTCATGCAGCTGATCCACGACGACAGCC
TGACCTTTAAAGAGGACATCCAGAAAGCCCAGGTGTCCGGCCAGGGCGATAGCCTGCACGAGCACATTGC
CAATCTGGCCGGCAGCCCCGCCATTAAGAAGGGCATCCTGCAGACAGTGAAGGTGGTGGACGAGCTCGTG
AAAGTGATGGGCCGGCACAAGCCCGAGAACATCGTGATCGAAATGGCCAGAGAGAACCAGACCACCCAGA
AGGGACAGAAGAACAGCCGCGAGAGAATGAAGCGGATCGAAGAGGGCATCAAAGAGCTGGGCAGCCAGAT
CCTGAAAGAACACCCCGTGGAAAACACCCAGCTGCAGAACGAGAAGCTGTACCTGTACTACCTGCAGAAT
GGGCGGGATATGTACGTGGACCAGGAACTGGACATCAACCGGCTGTCCGACTACGATGTGGACGCCATCG
TGCCTCAGAGCTTTCTGAAGGACGACTCCATCGACAACAAGGTGCTGACCAGAAGCGACAAGAACCGGGG
CAAGAGCGACAACGTGCCCTCCGAAGAGGTCGTGAAGAAGATGAAGAACTACTGGCGGCAGCTGCTGAAC
GCCAAGCTGATTACCCAGAGAAAGTTCGACAATCTGACCAAGGCCGAGAGAGGCGGCCTGAGCGAACTGG
ATAAGGCCGGCTTCATCAAGAGACAGCTGGTGGAAACCCGGCAGATCACAAAGCACGTGGCACAGATCCT
GGACTCCCGGATGAACACTAAGTACGACGAGAATGACAAGCTGATCCGGGAAGTGAAAGTGATCACCCTG
AAGTCCAAGCTGGTGTCCGATTTCCGGAAGGATTTCCAGTTTTACAAAGTGCGCGAGATCAACAACTACC
ACCACGCCCACGACGCCTACCTGAACGCCGTCGTGGGAACCGCCCTGATCAAAAAGTACCCTAAGCTGGA
AAGCGAGTTCGTGTACGGCGACTACAAGGTGTACGACGTGCGGAAGATGATCGCCAAGAGCGAGCAGGAA
ATCGGCAAGGCTACCGCCAAGTACTTCTTCTACAGCAACATCATGAACTTTTTCAAGACCGAGATTACCC
TGGCCAACGGCGAGATCCGGAAGCGGCCTCTGATCGAGACAAACGGCGAAACCGGGGAGATCGTGTGGGA
TAAGGGCCGGGATTTTGCCACCGTGCGGAAAGTGCTGAGCATGCCCCAAGTGAATATCGTGAAAAAGACC
GAGGTGCAGACAGGCGGCTTCAGCAAAGAGTCTATCCTGCCCAAGAGGAACAGCGATAAGCTGATCGCCA
GAAAGAAGGACTGGGACCCTAAGAAGTACGGCGGCTTCGACAGCCCCACCGTGGCCTATTCTGTGCTGGT
GGTGGCCAAAGTGGAAAAGGGCAAGTCCAAGAAACTGAAGAGTGTGAAAGAGCTGCTGGGGATCACCATC
ATGGAAAGAAGCAGCTTCGAGAAGAATCCCATCGACTTTCTGGAAGCCAAGGGCTACAAAGAAGTGAAAA
AGGACCTGATCATCAAGCTGCCTAAGTACTCCCTGTTCGAGCTGGAAAACGGCCGGAAGAGAATGCTGGC
CTCTGCCGGCGAACTGCAGAAGGGAAACGAACTGGCCCTGCCCTCCAAATATGTGAACTTCCTGTACCTG
GCCAGCCACTATGAGAAGCTGAAGGGCTCCCCCGAGGATAATGAGCAGAAACAGCTGTTTGTGGAACAGC
ACAAGCACTACCTGGACGAGATCATCGAGCAGATCAGCGAGTTCTCCAAGAGAGTGATCCTGGCCGACGC
TAATCTGGACAAAGTGCTGTCCGCCTACAACAAGCACCGGGATAAGCCCATCAGAGAGCAGGCCGAGAAT
ATCATCCACCTGTTTACCCTGACCAATCTGGGAGCCCCTGCCGCCTTCAAGTACTTTGACACCACCATCG
ACCGGAAGAGGTACACCAGCACCAAAGAGGTGCTGGACGCCACCCTGATCCACCAGAGCATCACCGGCCT
GTACGAGACACGGATCGACCTGTCTCAGCTGGGAGGCGACAAAAGGCCGGCGGCCACGAAAAAGGCCGGC
CAGGGAGGAGGATCCCTGCCCACCTGCAGCTGTCTTGATCGAGTTATACAAAAAGACAAAGGCCCATATT
ATACACACCTTGGGGCAGGACCAAGTGTTGCTGCTGTCAGGGAAATCATGGAGAATAGGTATGGTCAAAA
AGGAAACGCAATAAGGATAGAAATAGTAGTGTACACCGGTAAAGAAGGGAAAAGCTCTCATGGGTGTCCA
ATTGCTAAGTGGGTTTTAAGAAGAAGCAGTGATGAAGAAAAAGTTCTTTGTTTGGTCCGGCAGCGTACAG
GCCACCACTGTCCAACTGCTGTGATGGTGGTGCTCATCATGGTGTGGGATGGCATCCCTCTTCCAATGGC
CGACCGGCTATACACAGAGCTCACAGAGAATCTAAAGTCATACAATGGGCACCCTACCGACAGAAGATGC
ACCCTCAATGAAAATCGTACCTGTACATGTCAAGGAATTGATCCAGAGACTTGTGGAGCTTCATTCTCTT
TTGGCTGTTCATGGAGTATGTACTTTAATGGCTGTAAGTTTGGTAGAAGCCCAAGCCCCAGAAGATTTAG
AATTGATCCAAGCTCTCCCTTACATGAAAAAAACCTTGAAGATAACTTACAGAGTTTGGCTACACGATTA
GCTCCAATTTATAAGCAGTATGCTCCAGTAGCTTACCAAAATCAGGTGGAATATGAAAATGTTGCCCGAG
AATGTCGGCTTGGCAGCAAGGAAGGTCGACCCTTCTCTGGGGTCACTGCTTGCCTGGACTTCTGTGCTCA
TCCCTACAGGGCCATTCACAACATGAATAATGGAAGCACTGTGGTTTGTACCTTAACTCGAGAAGATAAC
CGCTCTTTGGGTGTTATTCCTCAAGATGAGCAGCTCCATGTGCTACCTCTTTATAAGCTTTCAGACACAG
ATGAGTTTGGCTCCAAGGAAGGAATGGAAGCCAAGATCAAATCTGGGGCCATCGAGGTCCTGGCACCCCG
CCGCAAAAAAAGAACGTGTTTCACTCAGCCTGTTCCCCGTTCTGGAAAGAAGAGGGCTGCGATGATGACA
GAGGTTCTTGCACATAAGATAAGGGCAGTGGAAAAGAAACCTATTCCCCGAATCAAGCGGAAGAATAACT
CAACAACAACAAACAACAGTAAGCCTTCGTCACTGCCAACCTTAGGGAGTAACACTGAGACCGTGCAACC
TGAAGTAAAAAGTGAAACCGAACCCCATTTTATCTTAAAAAGTTCAGACAACACTAAAACTTATTCGCTG
ATGCCATCCGCTCCTCACCCAGTGAAAGAGGCATCTCCAGGCTTCTCCTGGTCCCCGAAGACTGCTTCAG
CCACACCAGCTCCACTGAAGAATGACGCAACAGCCTCATGCGGGTTTTCAGAAAGAAGCAGCACTCCCCA
CTGTACGATGCCTTCGGGAAGACTCAGTGGTGCCAATGCTGCAGCTGCTGATGGCCCTGGCATTTCACAG
CTTGGCGAAGTGGCTCCTCTCCCCACCCTGTCTGCTCCTGTGATGGAGCCCCTCATTAATTCTGAGCCTT
CCACTGGTGTGACTGAGCCGCTAACGCCTCATCAGCCAAACCACCAGCCCTCCTTCCTCACCTCTCCTCA
AGACCTTGCCTCTTCTCCAATGGAAGAAGATGAGCAGCATTCTGAAGCAGATGAGCCTCCATCAGACGAA
CCCCTATCTGATGACCCCCTGTCACCTGCTGAGGAGAAATTGCCCCACATTGATGAGTATTGGTCAGACA
GTGAGCACATCTTTTTGGATGCAAATATTGGTGGGGTGGCCATCGCACCTGCTCACGGCTCGGTTTTGAT
TGAGTGTGCCCGGCGAGAGCTGCACGCTACCACTCCTGTTGAGCACCCCAACCGTAATCATCCAACCCGC
CTCTCCCTTGTCTTTTACCAGCACAAAAACCTAAATAAGCCCCAACATGGTTTTGAACTAAACAAGATTA
AGTTTGAGGCTAAAGAAGCTAAGAATAAGAAAATGAAGGCCTCAGAGCAAAAAGACCAGGCAGCTAATGA
AGGTCCAGAACAGTCCTCTGAAGTAAATGAATTGAACCAAATTCCTTCTCATAAAGCATTAACATTAACC
CATGACAATGTTGTCACCGTGTCCCCTTATGCTCTCACACACGTTGCGGGGCCCTATAACCATTGGGTCA
TGGCCGGCCAGGCAAAAAAGAAAAAGGAATTCGGCAGTGGAGAGGGCAGAGGAAGTCTGCTAACATGCGG
TGACGTCGAGGAGAATCCTGGCCCAGTGAGCAAGGGCGAGGAGGATAACATGGCCATCATCAAGGAGTTC
ATGCGCTTCAAGGTGCACATGGAGGGCTCCGTGAACGGCCACGAGTTCGAGATCGAGGGCGAGGGCGAGG
GCCGCCCCTACGAGGGCACCCAGACCGCCAAGCTGAAGGTGACCAAGGGTGGCCCCCTGCCCTTCGCCTG
GGACATCCTGTCCCCTCAGTTCATGTACGGCTCCAAGGCCTACGTGAAGCACCCCGCCGACATCCCCGAC
TACTTGAAGCTGTCCTTCCCCGAGGGCTTCAAGTGGGAGCGCGTGATGAACTTCGAGGACGGCGGCGTGG
TGACCGTGACCCAGGACTCCTCCCTGCAGGACGGCGAGTTCATCTACAAGGTGAAGCTGCGCGGCACCAA
CTTCCCCTCCGACGGCCCCGTAATGCAGAAGAAAACCATGGGCTGGGAGGCCTCCTCCGAGCGGATGTAC
CCCGAGGACGGCGCCCTGAAGGGCGAGATCAAGCAGAGGCTGAAGCTGAAGGACGGCGGCCACTACGACG
CTGAGGTCAAGACCACCTACAAGGCCAAGAAGCCCGTGCAGCTGCCCGGCGCCTACAACGTCAACATCAA
GTTGGACATCACCTCCCACAACGAGGACTACACCATCGTGGAACAGTACGAACGCGCCGAGGGCCGCCAC
TCCACCGGCGGCATGGACGAGCTGTACAAGTAAGAATTCTAACTAGAGCTCGCTGATCAGCCTCGACTGT
GCCTTCTAGTTGCCAGCCATCTGTTGTTTGCCCCTCCCCCGTGCCTTCCTTGACCCTGGAAGGTGCCACT
CCCACTGTCCTTTCCTAATAAAATGAGGAAATTGCATCGCATTGTCTGAGTAGGTGTCATTCTATTCTGG
GGGGTGGGGTGGGGCAGGACAGCAAGGGGGAGGATTGGGAAGAGAATAGCAGGCATGCTGGGGAGCGGCC
GCAGGAACCCCTAGTGATGGAGTTGGCCACTCCCTCTCTGCGCGCTCGCTCGCTCACTGAGGCCGGGCGA
CCAAAGGTCGCCCGACGCCCGGGCTTTGCCCGGGCGGCCTCAGTGAGCGAGCGAGCGCGCAGCTGCCTGC
AGGGGCGCCTGATGCGGTATTTTCTCCTTACGCATCTGTGCGGTATTTCACACCGCATA
[95 nt withheld, positions 7970-8064]
T
[46 nt withheld, positions 8066-8111]
C
[141 nt withheld, positions 8113-8253]
CCTTTGACGTTGGAGTCCACGTTCTTT
[37 nt withheld, positions 8281-8317]
ACTCTATCTCGGGCTATTCTTTTGATTTATAAGGGATTTTGCCGATTTCGGTCTATTGGTTAAAAAATGA
GCTGATTTAACAAAAATTTAACGCGAATTTTAACAAAATATTAACGTTTACAATTTTATGGTGCACTCTC
AGTACAATCTGCTCTGATGCCGCATAGTTAAGCCAGCCCCGACACCCGCCAACACCCGCTGACGCGCCCT
GACGGGCTTGTCTGCTCCCGGCATCCGCTTACAGACAAGCTGTGACCGTCTCCGGGAGCTGCATGTGTCA
GAGGTTTTCACCGTCATCACCGAAACGCGCGAGACGAAAGGGCCTCGTGATACGCCTATTTTTATAGGTT
AATGTCATGATAATAATGGTTTCTTAGACGTCAGGTGGCACTTTTCGGGGAAATGTGCGCGGAACCCCTA
TTTGTTTATTTTTCTAAATACATTCAAATATGTATCCGCTCATGAGACAATAACCCTGATAAATGCTTCA
ATAATATTGAAAAAGGAAGAGTATGAGTATTCAACATTTCCGTGTCGCCCTTATTCCCTTTTTTGCGGCA
TTTTGCCTTCCTGTTTTTGCTCACCCAGAAACGCTGGTGAAAGTAAAAGATGCTGAAGATCAGTTGGGTG
CACGAGTGGGTTACATCGAACTGGATCTCAACAGCGGTAAGATCCTTGAGAGTTTTCGCCCCGAAGAACG
TTTTCCAATGATGAGCACTTTTAAAGTTCTGCTATGTGGCGCGGTATTATCCCGTATTGACGCCGGGCAA
GAGCAACTCGGTCGCCGCATACACTATTCTCAGAATGACTTGGTTGAGTACTCACCAGTCACAGAAAAGC
ATCTTACGGATGGCATGACAGTAAGAGAATTATGCAGTGCTGCCATAACCATGAGTGATAACACTGCGGC
CAACTTACTTCTGACAACGATCGGAGGACCGAAGGAGCTAACCGCTTTTTTGCACAACATGGGGGATCAT
GTAACTCGCCTTGATCGTTGGGAACCGGAGCTGAATGAAGCCATACCAAACGACGAGCGTGACACCACGA
TGCCTGTAGCAATGGCAACAACGTTGCGCAAACTATTAACTGGCGAACTACTTACTCTAGCTTCCCGGCA
ACAATTAATAGACTGGATGGAGGCGGATAAAGTTGCAGGACCACTTCTGCGCTCGGCCCTTCCGGCTGGC
TGGTTTATTGCTGATAAATCTGGAGCCGGTGAGCGTGGAAGCCGCGGTATCATTGCAGCACTGGGGCCAG
ATGGTAAGCCCTCCCGTATCGTAGTTATCTACACGACGGGGAGTCAGGCAACTATGGATGAACGAAATAG
ACAGATCGCTGAGATAGGTGCCTCACTGATTAAGCATTGGTAACTGTCAGACCAAGTTTACTCATATATA
CTTTAGATTGATTTAAAACTTCATTTTTAATTTAAAAGGATCTAGGTGAAGATCCTTTTTGATAATCTCA
TGACCAAAATCCCTTAACGTGAGTTTTCGTTCCACTGAGCGTCAGACCCCGTAGAAAAGATCAAAGGATC
TTCTTGAGATCCTTTTTTTCTGCGCGTAATCTGCTGCTTGCAAACAAAAAAACCACCGCTACCAGCGGTG
GTTTGTTTGCCGGATCAAGAGCTACCAACTCTTTTTCCGAAGGTAACTGGCTTCAGCAGAGCGCAGATAC
CAAATACTGTTCTTCTAGTGTAGCCGTAGTTAGGCCACCACTTCAAGAACTCTGTAGCACCGCCTACATA
CCTCGCTCTGCTAATCCTGTTACCAGTGGCTGCTGCCAGTGGCGATAAGTCGTGTCTTACCGGGTTGGAC
TCAAGACGATAGTTACCGGATAAGGCGCAGCGGTCGGGCTGAACGGGGGGTTCGTGCACACAGCCCAGCT
TGGAGCGAACGACCTACACCGAACTGAGATACCTACAGCGTGAGCTATGAGAAAGCGCCACGCTTCCCGA
AGGGAGAAAGGCGGACAGGTATCCGGTAAGCGGCAGGGTCGGAACAGGAGAGCGCACGAGGGAGCTTCCA
GGGGGAAACGCCTGGTATCTTTATAGTCCTGTCGGGTTTCGCCACCTCTGACTTGAGCGTCGATTTTTGT
GATGCTCGTCAGGGGGGCGGAGCCTATGGAAAAACGCCAGCAACGCGGCCTTTTTACGGTTCCTGGCCTT
TTGCTGGCCTTTTGCTCACATGTGAGGGCCTATTTCCCATGATTCCTTCATATTTGCATATACGATACAA
GGCTGTTAGAGAGATAATTGGAATTAATTTGACTGTAAACACAAAGATATTAGTACAAAATACGTGACGT
AGAAAGTAATAATTTCTTGGGTAGTTTGCAGTTTTAAAATTATGTTTTAAAATGGACTATCATATGCTTA
CCGTAACTTGAAAGTATTTCGATTTCTTGGCTTTATATATCTTGTGGAAAGGACGAAACACCGGGTCTTC
GAGAAGACCTGTTTTAGAGCTAGAAATAGCAAGTTAAAATAAGGCTAGTCCGTTATCAACTTGAAAAAGT
GGCACCGAGTCGGTGCTTTTTTGTTTTAGAGCTAGAAATAGCAAGTTAAAATAAGGCTAGTCCGTTTTTA
GCGCGTGCGCCAATTCTGCAGACAAATGGCTCTAGAGGTACCCGTTACATAACTTACGGTAAATGGCCCG
CCTGGCTGACCGCCCAACGACCCCCGCCCATTGACGTCAATAGTAACGCCAATAGGGACTTTCCATTGAC
GTCAATGGGTGGAGTATTTACGGTAAACTGCCCACTTGGCAGTACATCAAGTGTATCATATGCCAAGTAC
GCCCCCTATTGACGTCAATGACGGTAAATGGCCCGCCTGGCATTGTGCCCAGTACATGACCTTATGGGAC
TTTCCTACTTGGCAGTACATCTACGTATTAGTCATCGCTATTACCATGGTCGAGGTGAGCCCCACGTTCT
GCTTCACTCTCCCCATCTCCCCCCCCTCCCCACCCCCAATTTTGTATTTATTTATTTTTTAATTATTTTG
TGCAGCGATGGGGGCGGGGGG
